Addgene plasmid #201874: pET3-ARL9-His6
Purpose: Used for bacterial expression of human protein ARL9
Depositing lab: Richard Kahn. Depositing organization: Emory University.
Backbone
  Vector backbone: pET3C
  Backbone size w/o insert (bp): 4600
  Vector type: Bacterial Expression
Growth in bacteria
  Bacterial resistance: Ampicillin, 100 μg/mL
  Growth temperature: 37°C
  Growth strain: DH5alpha
  Copy number: High Copy
Gene/Insert
  Gene/Insert name: ARL9
  Species: H. sapiens (human)
  Entrez Gene: ARL9
  Tag / fusion protein: 6xHis (GSGSGSHHHHHH) (C terminal on insert)
  Cloning method: Restriction Enzyme; 5′ cloning site NdeI (unknown if destroyed); 3′ cloning site BamHI (unknown if destroyed)
Terms and licenses: Academic/Nonprofit Terms; Industry Terms: Not Available to Industry
How to cite: pET3-ARL9-His6 was a gift from Richard Kahn (Addgene plasmid # 201874 ; http://n2t.net/addgene:201874 ; RRID:Addgene_201874)
