[The description below was written by a language model from this plasmid's Addgene catalogue record and pLannotate feature annotations shown in this document.]
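Description:
pET3-ARL9-His6 is a bacterial expression plasmid built on the pET3C backbone for producing the human ARF-like small GTPase ARL9 in E. coli. The sequenced record is 5,438 nt. It is propagated through a ColE1/pMB1-type origin and selected with ampicillin via the β-lactamase gene (AmpR) and its own promoter. The pBR322 ancestry of the backbone shows in the bom mobilisation region, the rop gene, and two non-contiguous fragments of the tetracycline resistance gene with the tet promoter. These fragments are remnants of the interrupted tet gene rather than a working marker. The catalogue entry lists the plasmid as high copy, although rop normally acts to hold copy number down.

The expression cassette follows the standard pET layout: a T7 promoter, then the strong ribosome binding site from phage T7 gene 10, the ARL9 open reading frame, and a T7 terminator. No lac operator or lacI gene is annotated, so control of expression would depend on the supply of T7 RNA polymerase in the host, as in DE3 lysogen strains. According to the record, ARL9 was inserted between NdeI and BamHI sites and carries a C-terminal hexahistidine tag joined through a short glycine-serine linker, which allows purification by immobilised metal affinity chromatography. The annotation tool matched only part of the region between the RBS and the tag to the ARL9 reference protein, so the insert may encode a longer isoform or additional sequence upstream; the record does not clarify this. A short gene 10-derived fragment annotated just after the His tag is probably residual vector sequence downstream of the cloning site rather than part of the product. The stated purpose is recombinant expression of human ARL9.
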