Features (pLannotate 1.2.2; 15 found; start..end, strand, type, name):
     73..91      +  promoter       T7 promoter: promoter for bacteriophage T7 RNA polymerase
    123..145     +  RBS            RBS: efficient ribosome binding site from bacteriophage T7 gene 10 (Olins and Rangwala, 1989)
    417..947     +  CDS            ARL9 (fragment): ARL9_HUMAN - Experimental evidence at transcript level: Swiss-Prot protein existence level 2. From Homo sapiens (Human).
    966..983     +  CDS            7xHis (fragment): 6xHis affinity tag
    994..1043    +  CDS            SET1 (fragment): solubility-enhancement tag derived from T7 phage gene 10B
   1051..1098    +  terminator     T7 terminator: transcription terminator for bacteriophage T7 RNA polymerase
   1124..1416    -  CDS            TcR (fragment): tetracycline efflux protein; tet; confers resistance to tetracycline
   1464..1492    -  promoter       tet promoter: E. coli promoter for tetracycline efflux protein gene
   1605..1709    +  promoter       AmpR promoter: bla
   1710..2570    +  CDS            AmpR: β-lactamase; bla; confers resistance to ampicillin, carbenicillin, and related antibiotics
   2741..3329    +  rep_origin     ori: high-copy-number ColE1/pMB1/pBR322/pUC origin of replication
   3515..3657    -  misc_feature   bom: basis of mobility region from pBR322
   3759..3950    -  CDS            rop: Rop protein, which maintains plasmids at low copy number; rop
   3967..4347    +  CDS            YPB1_ECOLX: Protein predicted: Swiss-Prot protein existence level 4. From Escherichia coli.
   4589..51      -  CDS            TcR (fragment) (across the origin): tetracycline efflux protein; tet; confers resistance to tetracycline
>Addgene plasmid #201874 | pET3-ARL9-His6 | addgene full sequence | sequence record 401137 | Addgene NGS Result
GCACCTGTGGCGCCGGTGATGCCGGCCACGATGCGTCCGGCGTAGAGGATCGAGATCTCGATCCCGCGAA
ATTAATACGACTCACTATAGGGAGACCACAACGGTTTCCCTCTAGAAATAATTTTGTTTAACTTTAAGAA
GGAGATATACATATGGAGAGGGGGAAAGTGAAGAAGAAAGAGAAGGAAAAGGAGACGCAGGAGGAGAAAA
TCGGAGAAAAGGGTAGGGAAGAGAAAGTGAAAAGAAAGGAGGTGGAGCAGAAAATTAAACAAAAGCAAGA
GAAGCAGGAGAGGAGAAAGGGAAAAGAGAAAGAGGAAAAGAGGACAAAGCAAGGGAAGGAGACAAACAAA
GAGAAGGAACAATTTAAGGGACAAGAAGAGAAAGGGGAGAACAAGGACAGCACCTTGACAAGGACCCCGC
TCGAGCCGCTGGAGAAAAACAAGCAAATCCTAGTGCTGGGCCTGGATGGAGCAGGAAAAACCAGTGTCCT
GCACTCTCTAGCTTCAAACAGAGTCCAGCACAGTGTGGCACCCACCCAAGGTTTCCATGCAGTTTGCATC
AACACTGAAGACAGCCAGATGGAGTTCCTGGAGATTGGTGGCAGTAAACCTTTTCGGTCCTACTGGGAAA
TGTACCTATCCAAGGGATTGCTGCTGATCTTTGTGGTGGATTCAGCAGATCACAGCCGATTACCTGAAGC
CAAGAAATACCTTCATCAGCTAATTGCAGCAAACCCAGTACTTCCTCTGGTTGTGTTTGCAAACAAACAG
GATCTTGAAGCAGCCTATCACATTACAGATATCCATGAAGCTTTGGCATTATCTGAAGTGGGAAATGACA
GGAAGATGTTCTTGTTTGGAACCTACCTGACTAAGAATGGCTCAGAGATACCCTCCACCATGCAAGATGC
CAAAGACTTGATTGCACAGCTGGCTGCAGATGTGCAGGGCAGCGGCAGCGGCAGCCATCACCATCACCAT
CACTAAGGATCCGGCTGCTAACAAAGCCCGAAAGGAAGCTGAGTTGGCTGCTGCCACCGCTGAGCAATAA
CTAGCATAACCCCTTGGGGCCTCTAAACGGGTCTTGAGGGGTTTTTTGCTGAAAGGAGGAACTATATCCG
GATATCCACAGGACGGGTGTGGTCGCCATGATCGCGTAGTCGATAGTGGCTCCAAGTAGCGAAGCGAGCA
GGACTGGGCGGCGGCCAAAGCGGTCGGACAGTGCTCCGAGAACGGGTGCGCATAGAAATTGCATCAACGC
ATATAGCGCTAGCAGCACGCCATAGTGACTGGCGATGCTGTCGGAATGGACGATATCCCGCAAGAGGCCC
GGCAGTACCGGCATAACCAAGCCTATGCCTACAGCATCCAGGGTGACGGTGCCGAGGATGACGATGAGCG
CATTGTTAGATTTCATACACGGTGCCTGACTGCGTTAGCAATTTAACTGTGATAAACTACCGCATTAAAG
CTTATCGATGATAAGCTGTCAAACATGAGAATTCTTGAAGACGAAAGGGCCTCGTGATACGCCTATTTTT
ATAGGTTAATGTCATGATAATAATGGTTTCTTAGACGTCAGGTGGCACTTTTCGGGGAAATGTGCGCGGA
ACCCCTATTTGTTTATTTTTCTAAATACATTCAAATATGTATCCGCTCATGAGACAATAACCCTGATAAA
TGCTTCAATAATATTGAAAAAGGAAGAGTATGAGTATTCAACATTTCCGTGTCGCCCTTATTCCCTTTTT
TGCGGCATTTTGCCTTCCTGTTTTTGCTCACCCAGAAACGCTGGTGAAAGTAAAAGATGCTGAAGATCAG
TTGGGTGCACGAGTGGGTTACATCGAACTGGATCTCAACAGCGGTAAGATCCTTGAGAGTTTTCGCCCCG
AAGAACGTTTTCCAATGATGAGCACTTTTAAAGTTCTGCTATGTGGCGCGGTATTATCCCGTGTTGACGC
CGGGCAAGAGCAACTCGGTCGCCGCATACACTATTCTCAGAATGACTTGGTTGAGTACTCACCAGTCACA
GAAAAGCATCTTACGGATGGCATGACAGTAAGAGAATTATGCAGTGCTGCCATAACCATGAGTGATAACA
CTGCGGCCAACTTACTTCTGACAACGATCGGAGGACCGAAGGAGCTAACCGCTTTTTTGCACAACATGGG
GGATCATGTAACTCGCCTTGATCGTTGGGAACCGGAGCTGAATGAAGCCATACCAAACGACGAGCGTGAC
ACCACGATGCCTGCAGCAATGGCAACAACGTTGCGCAAACTATTAACTGGCGAACTACTTACTCTAGCTT
CCCGGCAACAATTAATAGACTGGATGGAGGCGGATAAAGTTGCAGGACCACTTCTGCGCTCGGCCCTTCC
GGCTGGCTGGTTTATTGCTGATAAATCTGGAGCCGGTGAGCGTGGGTCTCGCGGTATCATTGCAGCACTG
GGGCCAGATGGTAAGCCCTCCCGTATCGTAGTTATCTACACGACGGGGAGTCAGGCAACTATGGATGAAC
GAAATAGACAGATCGCTGAGATAGGTGCCTCACTGATTAAGCATTGGTAACTGTCAGACCAAGTTTACTC
ATATATACTTTAGATTGATTTAAAACTTCATTTTTAATTTAAAAGGATCTAGGTGAAGATCCTTTTTGAT
AATCTCATGACCAAAATCCCTTAACGTGAGTTTTCGTTCCACTGAGCGTCAGACCCCGTAGAAAAGATCA
AAGGATCTTCTTGAGATCCTTTTTTTCTGCGCGTAATCTGCTGCTTGCAAACAAAAAAACCACCGCTACC
AGCGGTGGTTTGTTTGCCGGATCAAGAGCTACCAACTCTTTTTCCGAAGGTAACTGGCTTCAGCAGAGCG
CAGATACCAAATACTGTCCTTCTAGTGTAGCCGTAGTTAGGCCACCACTTCAAGAACTCTGTAGCACCGC
CTACATACCTCGCTCTGCTAATCCTGTTACCAGTGGCTGCTGCCAGTGGCGATAAGTCGTGTCTTACCGG
GTTGGACTCAAGACGATAGTTACCGGATAAGGCGCAGCGGTCGGGCTGAACGGGGGGTTCGTGCACACAG
CCCAGCTTGGAGCGAACGACCTACACCGAACTGAGATACCTACAGCGTGAGCTATGAGAAAGCGCCACGC
TTCCCGAAGGGAGAAAGGCGGACAGGTATCCGGTAAGCGGCAGGGTCGGAACAGGAGAGCGCACGAGGGA
GCTTCCAGGGGGAAACGCCTGGTATCTTTATAGTCCTGTCGGGTTTCGCCACCTCTGACTTGAGCGTCGA
TTTTTGTGATGCTCGTCAGGGGGGCGGAGCCTATGGAAAAACGCCAGCAACGCGGCCTTTTTACGGTTCC
TGGCCTTTTGCTGGCCTTTTGCTCACATGTTCTTTCCTGCGTTATCCCCTGATTCTGTGGATAACCGTAT
TACCGCCTTTGAGTGAGCTGATACCGCTCGCCGCAGCCGAACGACCGAGCGCAGCGAGTCAGTGAGCGAG
GAAGCGGAAGAGCGCCTGATGCGGTATTTTCTCCTTACGCATCTGTGCGGTATTTCACACCGCATATATG
GTGCACTCTCAGTACAATCTGCTCTGATGCCGCATAGTTAAGCCAGTATACACTCCGCTATCGCTACGTG
ACTGGGTCATGGCTGCGCCCCGACACCCGCCAACACCCGCTGACGCGCCCTGACGGGCTTGTCTGCTCCC
GGCATCCGCTTACAGACAAGCTGTGACCGTCTCCGGGAGCTGCATGTGTCAGAGGTTTTCACCGTCATCA
CCGAAACGCGCGAGGCAGCTGCGGTAAAGCTCATCAGCGTGGTCGTGAAGCGATTCACAGATGTCTGCCT
GTTCATCCGCGTCCAGCTCGTTGAGTTTCTCCAGAAGCGTTAATGTCTGGCTTCTGATAAAGCGGGCCAT
GTTAAGGGCGGTTTTTTCCTGTTTGGTCACTGATGCCTCCGTGTAAGGGGGATTTCTGTTCATGGGGGTA
ATGATACCGATGAAACGAGAGAGGATGCTCACGATACGGGTTACTGATGATGAACATGCCCGGTTACTGG
AACGTTGTGAGGGTAAACAACTGGCGGTATGGATGCGGCGGGACCAGAGAAAAATCACTCAGGGTCAATG
CCAGCGCTTCGTTAATACAGATGTAGGTGTTCCACAGGGTAGCCAGCAGCATCCTGCGATGCAGATCCGG
AACATAATGGTGCAGGGCGCTGACTTCCGCGTTTCCAGACTTTACGAAACACGGAAACCGAAGACCATTC
ATGTTGTTGCTCAGGTCGCAGACGTTTTGCAGCAGCAGTCGCTTCACGTTCGCTCGCGTATCGGTGATTC
ATTCTGCTAACCAGTAAGGCAACCCCGCCAGCCTAGCCGGGTCCTCAACGACAGGAGCACGATCATGCGC
ACCCGTGGCCAGGACCCAACGCTGCCCGAGATGCGCCGCGTGCGGCTGCTGGAGATGGCGGACGCGATGG
ATATGTTCTGCCAAGGGTTGGTTTGCGCATTCACAGTTCTCCGCAAGAATTGATTGGCTCCAATTCTTGG
AGTGGTGAATCCGTTAGCGAGGTGCCGCCGGCTTCCATTCAGGTCGAGGTGGCCCGGCTCCATGCACCGC
GACGCAACGCGGGGAGGCAGACAAGGTATAGGGCGGCGCCTACAATCCATGCCAACCCGTTCCATGTGCT
CGCCGAGGCGGCATAAATCGCCGTGACGATCAGCGGTCCAGTGATCGAAGTTAGGCTGGTAAGAGCCGCG
AGCGATCCTTGAAGCTGTCCCTGATGGTCGTCATCTACCTGCCTGGACAGCATGGCCTGCAACGCGGGCA
TCCCGATGCCGCCGGAAGCGAGAAGAATCATAATGGGGAAGGCCATCCAGCCTCGCGTCGCGAACGCCAG
CAAGACGTAGCCCAGCGCGTCGGCCGCCATGCCGGCGATAATGGCCTGCTTCTCGCCGAAACGTTTGGTG
GCGGGACCAGTGACGAAGGCTTGAGCGAGGGCGTGCAAGATTCCGAATACCGCAAGCGACAGGCCGATCA
TCGTCGCGCTCCAGCGAAAGCGGTCCTCGCCGAAAATGACCCAGAGCGCTGCCGGCACCTGTCCTACGAG
TTGCATGATAAAGAAGACAGTCATAAGTGCGGCGACGATAGTCATGCCCCGCGCCCACCGGAAGGAGCTG
ACTGGGTTGAAGGCTCTCAAGGGCATCGGTCGACGCTCTCCCTTATGCGACTCCTGCATTAGGAAGCAGC
CCAGTAGTAGGTTGAGGCCGTTGAGCACCGCCGCCGCAAGGAATGGTGCATGCAAGGAGATGGCGCCCAA
CAGTCCCCCGGCCACGGGGCCTGCCACCATACCCACGCCGAAACAAGCGCTCATGAGCCCGAAGTGGCGA
GCCCGATCTTCCCCATCGGTGATGTCGGCGATATAGGCGCCAGCAACC
